>Addgene plasmid #67856 | GFP-A96 ELP | depositor full sequence | sequence record 117813 | GFP fused to Elastin like polypeptide (A-96 repeat) in a mammalian pcDNA3.1 expression vector
ACGGATCGGGAGATCTCCCGATCCCCTATGGTCGACTCTCAGTACAATCTGCTCTGATGCCGCATAGTTA
AGCCAGTATCTGCTCCCTGCTTGTGTGTTGGAGGTCGCTGAGTAGTGCGCGAGCAAAATTTAAGCTACAA
CAAGGCAAGGCTTGACCGACAATTGCATGAAGAATCTGCTTAGGGTTAGGCGTTTTGCGCTGCTTCGCGA
TGTACGGGCCAGATATACGCGTTGACATTGATTATTGACTAGTTATTAATAGTAATCAATTACGGGGTCA
TTAGTTCATAGCCCATATATGGAGTTCCGCGTTACATAACTTACGGTAAATGGCCCGCCTGGCTGACCGC
CCAACGACCCCCGCCCATTGACGTCAATAATGACGTATGTTCCCATAGTAACGCCAATAGGGACTTTCCA
TTGACGTCAATGGGTGGACTATTTACGGTAAACTGCCCACTTGGCAGTACATCAAGTGTATCATATGCCA
AGTACGCCCCCTATTGACGTCAATGACGGTAAATGGCCCGCCTGGCATTATGCCCAGTACATGACCTTAT
GGGACTTTCCTACTTGGCAGTACATCTACGTATTAGTCATCGCTATTACCATGGTGATGCGGTTTTGGCA
GTACATCAATGGGCGTGGATAGCGGTTTGACTCACGGGGATTTCCAAGTCTCCACCCCATTGACGTCAAT
GGGAGTTTGTTTTGGCACCAAAATCAACGGGACTTTCCAAAATGTCGTAACAACTCCGCCCCATTGACGC
AAATGGGCGGTAGGCGTGTACGGTGGGAGGTCTATATAAGCAGAGCTCTCTGGCTAACTAGAGAACCCAC
TGCTTACTGGCTTATCGAAATTAATACGACTCACTATAGGGAGACCCAAGCTGGCTAGACACCATGGCCA
GCAAAGGAGAAGAACTTTTCACTGGAGTTGTCCCAATTCTTGTTGAATTAGATGGTGATGTTAATGGGCA
CAAATTTTCTGTCAGTGGAGAGGGTGAAGGTGATGCTACATACGGAAAGCTTACCCTTAAATTTATTTGC
ACTACTGGAAAACTACCTGTTCCATGGCCAACACTTGTCACTACTTTCTCTTATGGTGTTCAATGCTTTT
CCCGTTATCCGGATCATATGAAACGGCATGACTTTTTCAAGAGTGCCATGCCCGAAGGTTATGTACAGGA
ACGCACTATATCTTTCAAAGATGACGGGAACTACAAGACGCGTGCTGAAGTCAAGTTTGAAGGTGATACC
CTTGTTAATCGTATCGAGTTAAAAGGTATTGATTTTAAAGAAGATGGAAACATTCTCGGACACAAACTCG
AGTACAACTATAACTCACACAATGTATACATCACGGCAGACAAACAAAAGAATGGAATCAAAGCTAACTT
CAAAATTCGCCACAACATTGAAGATGGATCCGTTCAACTAGCAGACCATTATCAACAAAATACTCCAATT
GGCGATGGCCCTGTCCTTTTACCAGACAACCATTACCTGTCGACACAATCTGCCCTTTCGAAAGATCCCA
ACGAAAAGCGTGACCACATGGTCCTTCTTGAGTTTGTAACTGCTGCTGGGATTACACATGGCATGGATGA
GCTCTACAAAAGCGGNTCCGGACCGGTGCTAGCGATAGGTGTACCTGGNGCAGGTGTCCCAGGTGCCGGT
GTTCCGGGTGCTGGTGTTCCGGGCGCTGGTGTACCAGGTGCAGGTGTGCCTGGTGCCGGCGTACCTGGNG
CAGGTGTCCCAGGTGCCGGTGTTCCGGGTGCTGGTGTTCCGGGCGCTGGTGTACCAGGTGCAGGTGTGCC
TGGTGCCGGCGTACCTGGNGCAGGTGTCCCAGGTGCCGGTGTTCCGGGTGCTGGTGTTCCGGGCGCTGGT
GTACCAGGTGCAGGTGTGCCTGGTGCCGGCGTACCTGGNGCAGGTGTCCCAGGTGCCGGTGTTCCGGGTG
CTGGTGTTCCGGGCGCTGGTGTACCAGGTGCAGGTGTGCCTGGTGCCGGCGTACCTGGNGCAGGTGTCCC
AGGTGCCGGTGTTCCGGGTGCTGGTGTTCCGGGCGCTGGTGTACCAGGTGCAGGTGTGCCTGGTGCCGGC
GTACCTGGNGCAGGTGTCCCAGGTGCCGGTGTTCCGGGTGCTGGTGTTCCGGGCGCTGGTGTACCAGGTG
CAGGTGTGCCTGGTGCCGGCGTACCTGGNGCAGGTGTCCCAGGTGCCGGTGTTCCGGGTGCTGGTGTTCC
GGGCGCTGGTGTACCAGGTGCAGGTGTGCCTGGTGCCGGCGTACCTGGNGCAGGTGTCCCAGGTGCCGGT
GTTCCGGGTGCTGGTGTTCCGGGCGCTGGTGTACCAGGTGCAGGTGTGCCTGGTGCCGGCGTACCTGGNG
CAGGTGTCCCAGGTGCCGGTGTTCCGGGTGCTGGTGTTCCGGGCGCTGGTGTACCAGGTGCAGGTGTGCC
TGGTGCCGGCGTACCTGGNGCAGGTGTCCCAGGTGCCGGTGTTCCGGGTGCTGGTGTTCCGGGCGCTGGT
GTACCAGGTGCAGGTGTGCCTGGTGCCGGCGTACCTGGNGCAGGTGTCCCAGGTGCCGGTGTTCCGGGTG
CTGGTGTTCCGGGCGCTGGTGTACCAGGTGCAGGTGTGCCTGGTGCCGGCGTACCTGGNGCAGGTGTCCC
AGGTGCCGGTGTTCCGGGTGCTGGTGTTCCGGGCGCTGGTGTACCAGGTGCAGGTGTGCCTGGTGCCGGC
GTACCTGGNGCAGGTGTCCCAGGTGCCGGTGTTCCGGGTGCTGGTGTTCCGGGCGCTGGTGTACCAGGTG
CAGGTGTGCCTGGTGCCGGCGTACCTGGNGCAGGTGTCCCAGGTGCCGGTGTTCCGGGTGCTGGTGTTCC
GGGCGCTGGTGTACCAGGTGCAGGTGTGCCTGGTGCCGGCGTACCTGGNGCAGGTGTCCCAGGTGCCGGT
GTTCCGGGTGCTGGTGTTCCGGGCGCTGGTGTACCAGGTGCAGGTGTGCCTGGTGCCGGCGTACCTGGNG
CAGGTGTCCCAGGTGCCGGTGTTCCGGGTGCTGGTGTTCCGGGCGCTGGTGTACCAGGTGCAGGTGTGCC
TGGTGCCGGCTACTGATAATGATCTTCAGGATCCGAATTCGAGCTCCGTCAAACCCGCTGATCAGCCTCG
ACTGTGCCTTCTAGTTGCCAGCCATCTGTTGTTTGCCCCTCCCCCGTGCCTTCCTTGACCCTGGAAGGTG
CCACTCCCACTGTCCTTTCCTAATAAAATGAGGAAATTGCATCGCATTGTCTGAGTAGGTGTCATTCTAT
TCTGGGGGGTGGGGTGGGGCAGGACAGCAAGGGGGAGGATTGGGAAGACAATAGCAGGCATGCTGGGGAT
GCGGTGGGCTCTATGGCTTCTGAGGCGGAAAGAACCAGCTGGGGCTCTAGGGGGTATCCCC
[124 nt withheld, positions 3422-3545]
C
[32 nt withheld, positions 3547-3578]
CA
[57 nt withheld, positions 3581-3637]
A
[49 nt withheld, positions 3639-3687]
CCTTTGACGTTGGAGTCCACGTTCTTT
[37 nt withheld, positions 3715-3751]
ACCCTATCTCGGTCTATTCTTTTGATTTATAAGGGATTTTGGGGATTTCGGCCTATTGGTTAAAAAATGA
GCTGATTTAACAAAAATTTAACGCGAATTAATTCTGTGGAATGTGTGTCAGTTAGGGTGTGGAAAGTCCC
CAGGCTCCCCAGGCAGGCAGAAGTATGCAAAGCATGCATCTCAATTAGTCAGCAACCAGGTGTGGAAAGT
CCCCAGGCTCCCCAGCAGGCAGAAGTATGCAAAGCATGCATCTCAATTAGTCAGCAACCATAGTCCCGCC
CCTAACTCCGCCCATCCCGCCCCTAACTCCGCCCAGTTCCGCCCATTCTCCGCCCCATGGCTGACTAATT
TTTTTTATTTATGCAGAGGCCGAGGCCGCCTCTGCCTCTGAGCTATTCCAGAAGTAGTGAGGAGGCTTTT
TTGGAGGCCTAGGCTTTTGCAAAAAGCTCCCGGGAGCTTGTATATCCATTTTCGGATCTGATCAAGAGAC
AGGATGAGGATCGTTTCGCATGATTGAACAAGATGGATTGCACGCAGGTTCTCCGGCCGCTTGGGTGGAG
AGGCTATTCGGCTATGACTGGGCACAACAGACAATCGGCTGCTCTGATGCCGCCGTGTTCCGGCTGTCAG
CGCAGGGGCGCCCGGTTCTTTTTGTCAAGACCGACCTGTCCGGTGCCCTGAATGAACTGCAGGACGAGGC
AGCGCGGCTATCGTGGCTGGCCACGACGGGCGTTCCTTGCGCAGCTGTGCTCGACGTTGTCACTGAAGCG
GGAAGGGACTGGCTGCTATTGGGCGAAGTGCCGGGGCAGGATCTCCTGTCATCTCACCTTGCTCCTGCCG
AGAAAGTATCCATCATGGCTGATGCAATGCGGCGGCTGCATACGCTTGATCCGGCTACCTGCCCATTCGA
CCACCAAGCGAAACATCGCATCGAGCGAGCACGTACTCGGATGGAAGCCGGTCTTGTCGATCAGGATGAT
CTGGACGAAGAGCATCAGGGGCTCGCGCCAGCCGAACTGTTCGCCAGGCTCAAGGCGCGCATGCCCGACG
GCGAGGATCTCGTCGTGACCCATGGCGATGCCTGCTTGCCGAATATCATGGTGGAAAATGGCCGCTTTTC
TGGATTCATCGACTGTGGCCGGCTGGGTGTGGCGGACCGCTATCAGGACATAGCGTTGGCTACCCGTGAT
ATTGCTGAAGAGCTTGGCGGCGAATGGGCTGACCGCTTCCTCGTGCTTTACGGTATCGCCGCTCCCGATT
CGCAGCGCATCGCCTTCTATCGCCTTCTTGACGAGTTCTTCTGAGCGGGACTCTGGGGTTCGAAATGACC
GACCAAGCGACGCCCAACCTGCCATCACGAGATTTCGATTCCACCGCCGCCTTCTATGAAAGGTTGGGCT
TCGGAATCGTTTTCCGGGACGCCGGCTGGATGATCCTCCAGCGCGGGGATCTCATGCTGGAGTTCTTCGC
CCACCCCAACTTGTTTATTGCAGCTTATAATGGTTACAAATAAAGCAATAGCATCACAAATTTCACAAAT
AAAGCATTTTTTTCACTGCATTCTAGTTGTGGTTTGTCCAAACTCATCAATGTATCTTATCATGTCTGTA
TACCGTCGACCTCTAGCTAGAGCTTGGCGTAATCATGGTCATAGCTGTTTCCTGTGTGAAATTGTTATCC
GCTCACAATTCCACACAACATACGAGCCGGAAGCATAAAGTGTAAAGCCTGGGGTGCCTAATGAGTGAGC
TAACTCACATTAATTGCGTTGCGCTCACTGCCCGCTTTCCAGTCGGGAAACCTGTCGTGCCAGCTGCATT
AATGAATCGGCCAACGCGCGGGGAGAGGCGGTTTGCGTATTGGGCGCTCTTCCGCTTCCTCGCTCACTGA
CTCGCTGCGCTCGGTCGTTCGGCTGCGGCGAGCGGTATCAGCTCACTCAAAGGCGGTAATACGGTTATCC
ACAGAATCAGGGGATAACGCAGGAAAGAACATGTGAGCAAAAGGCCAGCAAAAGGCCAGGAACCGTAAAA
AGGCCGCGTTGCTGGCGTTTTTCCATAGGCTCCGCCCCCCTGACGAGCATCACAAAAATCGACGCTCAAG
TCAGAGGTGGCGAAACCCGACAGGACTATAAAGATACCAGGCGTTTCCCCCTGGAAGCTCCCTCGTGCGC
TCTCCTGTTCCGACCCTGCCGCTTACCGGATACCTGTCCGCCTTTCTCCCTTCGGGAAGCGTGGCGCTTT
CTCAATGCTCACGCTGTAGGTATCTCAGTTCGGTGTAGGTCGTTCGCTCCAAGCTGGGCTGTGTGCACGA
ACCCCCCGTTCAGCCCGACCGCTGCGCCTTATCCGGTAACTATCGTCTTGAGTCCAACCCGGTAAGACAC
GACTTATCGCCACTGGCAGCAGCCACTGGTAACAGGATTAGCAGAGCGAGGTATGTAGGCGGTGCTACAG
AGTTCTTGAAGTGGTGGCCTAACTACGGCTACACTAGAAGGACAGTATTTGGTATCTGCGCTCTGCTGAA
GCCAGTTACCTTCGGAAAAAGAGTTGGTAGCTCTTGATCCGGCAAACAAACCACCGCTGGTAGCGGTGGT
TTTTTTGTTTGCAAGCAGCAGATTACGCGCAGAAAAAAAGGATCTCAAGAAGATCCTTTGATCTTTTCTA
CGGGGTCTGACGCTCAGTGGAACGAAAACTCACGTTAAGGGATTTTGGTCATGAGATTATCAAAAAGGAT
CTTCACCTAGATCCTTTTAAATTAAAAATGAAGTTTTAAATCAATCTAAAGTATATATGAGTAAACTTGG
TCTGACAGTTACCAATGCTTAATCAGTGAGGCACCTATCTCAGCGATCTGTCTATTTCGTTCATCCATAG
TTGCCTGACTCCCCGTCGTGTAGATAACTACGATACGGGAGGGCTTACCATCTGGCCCCAGTGCTGCAAT
GATACCGCGAGACCCACGCTCACCGGCTCCAGATTTATCAGCAATAAACCAGCCAGCCGGAAGGGCCGAG
CGCAGAAGTGGTCCTGCAACTTTATCCGCCTCCATCCAGTCTATTAATTGTTGCCGGGAAGCTAGAGTAA
GTAGTTCGCCAGTTAATAGTTTGCGCAACGTTGTTGCCATTGCTACAGGCATCGTGGTGTCACGCTCGTC
GTTTGGTATGGCTTCATTCAGCTCCGGTTCCCAACGATCAAGGCGAGTTACATGATCCCCCATGTTGTGC
AAAAAAGCGGTTAGCTCCTTCGGTCCTCCGATCGTTGTCAGAAGTAAGTTGGCCGCAGTGTTATCACTCA
TGGTTATGGCAGCACTGCATAATTCTCTTACTGTCATGCCATCCGTAAGATGCTTTTCTGTGACTGGTGA
GTACTCAACCAAGTCATTCTGAGAATAGTGTATGCGGCGACCGAGTTGCTCTTGCCCGGCGTCAATACGG
GATAATACCGCGCCACATAGCAGAACTTTAAAAGTGCTCATCATTGGAAAACGTTCTTCGGGGCGAAAAC
TCTCAAGGATCTTACCGCTGTTGAGATCCAGTTCGATGTAACCCACTCGTGCACCCAACTGATCTTCAGC
ATCTTTTACTTTCACCAGCGTTTCTGGGTGAGCAAAAACAGGAAGGCAAAATGCCGCAAAAAAGGGAATA
AGGGCGACACGGAAATGTTGAATACTCATACTCTTCCTTTTTCAATATTATTGAAGCATTTATCAGGGTT
ATTGTCTCATGAGCGGATACATATTTGAATGTATTTAGAAAAATAAACAAATAGGGGTTCCGCGCACATT
TCCCCGAAAAGTGCCACCTGACGTC
Features (pLannotate 1.2.2; 20 found; start..end, strand, type, name):
     35..79      -  misc_feature   bom (fragment): basis of mobility region from pBR322
    234..613     +  enhancer       CMV enhancer: human cytomegalovirus immediate early enhancer
    614..817     +  promoter       CMV promoter: human cytomegalovirus (CMV) immediate early promoter
    813..846     +  LTR            5' LTR (truncated) (fragment): truncated 5' long terminal repeat (LTR) from HIV-1
    862..880     +  promoter       T7 promoter: promoter for bacteriophage T7 RNA polymerase
    904..1620    +  CDS            Cycle 3 GFP: Cycle 3 GFP (Crameri et al., 1996) mammalian codon-optimized
   3152..3376    +  polyA_signal   bGH poly(A) signal: bovine growth hormone polyadenylation signal
   3380..3401    +  promoter       SV40 promoter (fragment): SV40 enhancer and early promoter
   3422..3850    +  rep_origin     f1 ori (sequence partly withheld): f1 bacteriophage origin of replication; arrow indicates direction of (+) strand synthesis
   3864..4194    +  promoter       SV40 promoter: SV40 enhancer and early promoter
   4261..5052    +  CDS            neo: KKA2_KLEPN - Also known as kan, nptII. Experimental evidence at protein level: Swiss-Prot protein existence level 1. Resistance to kanamycin, neomycin, paromomycin, ribostamycin, butirosin and gentamicin B. From Klebsiella pneumoniae.
   5076..5234    +  CDS            ble (fragment): BLE_KLEPN - Experimental evidence at protein level: Swiss-Prot protein existence level 1. Binding protein with a strong affinity to the bleomycin family of antibiotics. Binds to CL990; an antimitotic-antibiotic compound. From Klebsiella pneumoniae.
   5229..5350    +  polyA_signal   SV40 poly(A) signal: SV40 polyadenylation signal
   5423..5439    -  protein_bind   lac operator: The lac repressor binds to the lac operator to inhibit transcription in E. coli. This inhibition can be relieved by adding lactose or isopropyl-β-D-thiogalactopyranoside (IPTG). lac repressor encoded by lacI
   5447..5477    -  promoter       lac promoter: promoter for the E. coli lac operon
   5492..5513    -  protein_bind   CAP binding site: CAP binding activates transcription in the presence of cAMP. E. coli catabolite activator protein
   5526..5618    -  CDS            lacI (fragment): lac repressor; lacI; The lac repressor binds to the lac operator to inhibit transcription in E. coli. This inhibition can be relieved by adding lactose or isopropyl-β-D-thiogalactopyranoside (IPTG).
   5801..6389    -  rep_origin     ori: high-copy-number ColE1/pMB1/pBR322/pUC origin of replication
   6560..7420    -  CDS            AmpR: β-lactamase; bla; confers resistance to ampicillin, carbenicillin, and related antibiotics
   7421..7525    -  promoter       AmpR promoter: bla
