[The description below was written by a language model from this plasmid's Addgene catalogue record and pLannotate feature annotations shown in this document.]
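Description:
GFP-A96 ELP is a mammalian expression plasmid built on an NT-GFP pcDNA3.1 backbone that was modified to carry a BsgI site downstream of the GFP gene, allowing in-frame insertion of elastin-like polypeptide (ELP) coding sequence between BsgI and PmeI. The total construct is 7,556 bp. It is propagated in E. coli through a high-copy ColE1/pUC-type origin and selected with ampicillin via the AmpR (β-lactamase) cassette. An f1 origin is also present. The feature table additionally shows an SV40 promoter driving a neomycin/kanamycin phosphotransferase gene with an SV40 poly(A) signal, the usual arrangement for G418 selection of stably transfected mammalian cells, although the catalogue entry lists only GFP as the selectable marker.

The payload is a fusion of Cycle 3 GFP (mammalian codon-optimized) at the N-terminus to an ELP made of 96 repeats of the pentapeptide VPGAG, with alanine as the guest residue. The annotation identifies the GFP coding sequence but leaves the region between it and the bGH polyadenylation signal unlabelled. This gap is where the repetitive ELP sequence would lie, consistent with the stated 2.2 kb insert. The catalogue names T7 as the promoter, and a T7 promoter does sit just upstream of GFP, where it also serves as a sequencing primer site. In mammalian cells, however, transcription would be driven by the CMV immediate-early enhancer and promoter found further upstream. ELPs are known for temperature-dependent phase separation, so this construct provides a fluorescently labelled ELP that can be expressed and visualised in mammalian cells. The record gives no further detail on the intended experiments and refers to the construction paper.
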