Addgene plasmid #67856: GFP-A96 ELP
Purpose: GFP Fluorescent Elastin-like Polypeptide(VPGAG) with 96 ELP repeats containing Alanine guest residue
Depositing lab: Andrew MacKay. Depositing organization: University of Southern California.
Backbone
  Vector backbone: NT-GFPpcDNA3.1
  Backbone size w/o insert (bp): 5256
  Total vector size (bp): 7556
  Modifications to backbone: Refer to plasmid construction paper. (NT-GFPpcDNA3.1 (Invitrogen) was modified to contain a BsgI restriction site downstream of the GFP gene)
  Vector type: Mammalian Expression
  Selectable markers: GFP
Growth in bacteria
  Bacterial resistance: Ampicillin, 100 μg/mL
  Growth temperature: 37°C
  Growth strain: Top10
  Copy number: Unknown
Gene/Insert
  Gene/Insert name: GFP fused to ELP (VPGAG) repeated 96 times (alt name: GFP-A96)
  Species: H. sapiens (human)
  Insert size (bp): 2200
  Promoter: T7
  Tag / fusion protein: GFP fused to N-terminal of ELP (N terminal on insert)
  Cloning method: Restriction Enzyme; 5′ cloning site BsgI (unknown if destroyed); 3′ cloning site Pme1 (unknown if destroyed)
  Sequencing primers: 5′ T7; 3′ BGHrev
Terms and licenses: Academic/Nonprofit Terms; Industry Terms: Not Available to Industry
How to cite: GFP-A96 ELP was a gift from Andrew MacKay (Addgene plasmid # 67856 ; http://n2t.net/addgene:67856 ; RRID:Addgene_67856)
