>Addgene plasmid #67856 | GFP-A96 ELP | addgene partial sequence | sequence record 120920 | GFP-F 5'-GGTCCTTCTTGAGTTTGTAAC-3'
AAGCGGTTCCGGACCGGTGCTAGCGATAGGTGTTCCGGGCGCTGGTGTACCAGGTGCAGGTGTGCCTGGT
GCCGGCGTACCTGGCGCAGGTGTCCCAGGTGCCGGTGTTCCGGGTGCTGGTGTTCCGGGCGCTGGTGTAC
CAGGTGCAGGTGTGCCTGGTGCCGGCGTACCTGGCGCAGGTGTCCCAGGTGCCGGTGTTCCGGGTGCTGG
TGTTCCGGGCGCTGGTGTACCAGGTGCAGGTGTGCCTGGTGCCGGCGTACCTGGCGCAGGTGTCCCAGGT
GCCGGTGTTCCGGGTGCTGGTGTTCCGGGCGCTGGTGTACCAGGTGCAGGTGTGCCTGGTGCCGGCGTAC
CTGGCGCAGGTGTCCCAGGTGCCGGTGTTCCGGGTGCTGGTGTTCCGGGCGCTGGTGTACCAGGTGCAGG
TGTGCCTGGTGCCGGCGTACCTGGCGCAGGTGTCCCAGGTGCCGGTGTTCCGGGTGCTGGTGTTCCGGGC
GCTGGTGTACCAGGTGCAGGTGTGCCTGGTGCCGGCGTACCTGGCGCAGGTGTCCCAGGTGCCGGTGTTC
CGGGTGCTGGTGTTCCGGGCGCTGGTGTACCAGGTGCAGGTGTGCCTGGTGCCGGCGTACCTGGCGCAGG
TGTCCCAGGTGCCGGTGTTCCGGGTGCTGGTGTTCCGGGCGCTGGTGTACCAGGTGCAGGTGTGCCTGGT
GCCGGCGTACCTGGCGCAGGTGTCCCAGGTGCCGGTGTTCCGGGTGCTGGTGTTCCGGGCGCTGGTGTAC
CAGGTGCAAGTGTGCCTGGTGCCGGCGTACCTGGCGCAAGTGTCCCAGGTGCCGGTGTTCCGGGTGCTGG
TGTTCCGGGCGC
