>Addgene plasmid #67856 | GFP-A96 ELP | addgene partial sequence | sequence record 121849 | pXCX-F 5'-ACAACAGATGGCTGGCAAC-3'
CGGGTTTGAGGAGCTGAATTCGGATCCTGAAGATCATTATCAGTAACCAGCACCCGGCAACATCGGCACC
TGGGACACCTGCGCCAGGTACGCCGGCACCAGGCACACCTGCACCTGGTACACCAGCGCCCGGAACACCA
GCACCCGGAACACCGGCACCTGGGACACCTGCGCCAGGTACGCCGGCACCAGGCACACCTGCACCTGGTA
CACCAGCGCCCGGAACACCAGCACCCGGAACACCGGCACCTGGGACACCTGCGCCAGGTACGCCGGCACC
AGGCACACCTGCACCTGGTACACCAGCGCCCGGAACACCAGCACCCGGAACACCGGCACCTGGGACACCT
GCGCCAGGTACGCCGGCACCAGGCACACCTGCACCTGGTACACCAGCGCCCGGAACACCAGCACCCGGAA
CACCGGCACCTGGGACACCTGCGCCAGGTACGCCGGCACCAGGCACACCTGCACCTGGTACACCAGCGCC
CGGAACACCAGCACCCGGAACACCGGCACCTGGGACACCTGCGCCAGGTACGCCGGCACCAGGCACACCT
GCACCTGGTACACCAGCGCCCGGAACACCAGCACCCGGAACACCGGCACCTGGGACACCTGCGCCAGGTA
CGCCGGCACCAGGCACACCTGCACCTGGTACACCAGCGCCCGGAACACCAGCACCCGGAACACCGGCACC
TGGGACACCTGCGCCAGGTACGCCGGCACCAGGCACACCTGCACCTGGTACACCAGCGCCCGGAACACCA
GCACCCGGAACACCGGCACCTGGGACACCTGCGCCAGGTACGCCGGCACCAGGCACACCTGCACCTGGTA
CACCAGCGCCCGGAACACCAGCACCCGGAACACCGGCACCTGGGACACCTGCGCCAGGTACGCCGGCACC
